>Addgene plasmid #172286 | pEF1alpha-mClover3-bGHpA | addgene full sequence | sequence record 340305 | Addgene NGS Result
GGGCAGAGCGCACATCGCCCACAGTCCCCGAGAAGTTGGGGGGAGGGGTCGGCAATTGAACCGGTGCCTA
GAGAAGGTGGCGCGGGGTAAACTGGGAAAGTGATGTCGTGTACTGGCTCCGCCTTTTTCCCGAGGGTGGG
GGAGAACCGTATATAAGTGCAGTAGTCGCCGTGAACGTTCTTTTTCGCAACGGGTTTGCCGCCAGAACAC
AGGTAAGTGCCGTGTGTGGTTCCCGCGGGCCTGGCCTCTTTACGGGTTATGGCCCTTGCGTGCCTTGAAT
TACTTCCACCTGGCTGCAGTACGTGATTCTTGATCCCGAGCTTCGGGTTGGAAGTGGGTGGGAGAGTTCG
AGGCCTTGCGCTTAAGGAGCCCCTTCGCCTCGTGCTTGAGTTGAGGCCTGGCCTGGGCGCTGGGGCCGCC
GCGTGCGAATCTGGTGGCACCTTCGCGCCTGTCTCGCTGCTTTCGATAAGTCTCTAGCCATTTAAAATTT
TTGATGACCTGCTGCGACGCTTTTTTTCTGGCAAGATAGTCTTGTAAATGCGGGCCAAGATCTGCACACT
GGTATTTCGGTTTTTGGGGCCGCGGGCGGCGACGGGGCCCGTGCGTCCCAGCGCACATGTTCGGCGAGGC
GGGGCCTGCGAGCGCGGCCACCGAGAATCGGACGGGGGTAGTCTCAAGCTGGCCGGCCTGCTCTGGTGCC
TGGCCTCGCGCCGCCGTGTATCGCCCCGCCCTGGGCGGCAAGGCTGGCCCGGTCGGCACCAGTTGCGTGA
GCGGAAAGATGGCCGCTTCCCGGCCCTGCTGCAGGGAGCTCAAAATGGAGGACGCGGCGCTCGGGAGAGC
GGGCGGGTGAGTCACCCACACAAAGGAAAAGGGCCTTTCCGTCCTCAGCCGTCGCTTCATGTGACTCCAC
GGAGTACCGGGCGCCGTCCAGGCACCTCGATTAGTTCTCGAGCTTTTGGAGTACGTCGTCTTTAGGTTGG
GGGGAGGGGTTTTATGCGATGGAGTTTCCCCACACTGAGTGGGTGGAGACTGAAGTTAGGCCAGCTTGGC
ACTTGATGTAATTCTCCTTGGAATTTGCCCTTTTTGAGTTTGGATCTTGGTTCATTCTCAAGCCTCAGAC
AGTGGTTCAAAGTTTTTTTCTTCCATTTCAGGTGTCGTGAGGATCCGCCACCATGGTGTCTAAGGGCGAG
GAGCTGTTCACCGGGGTGGTGCCCATCCTGGTCGAGCTGGACGGCGACGTAAACGGCCACAAGTTCAGCG
TCCGCGGCGAGGGCGAGGGCGATGCCACCAACGGCAAGCTGACCCTGAAGTTCATCTGCACCACCGGCAA
GCTGCCCGTGCCCTGGCCCACCCTCGTGACCACCTTCGGCTACGGCGTGGCCTGCTTCAGCCGCTACCCC
GACCACATGAAGCAGCACGACTTCTTCAAGTCCGCCATGCCCGAAGGCTACGTCCAGGAGCGCACCATCT
CTTTCAAGGACGACGGTACCTACAAGACCCGCGCCGAGGTGAAGTTCGAGGGCGACACCCTGGTGAACCG
CATCGAGCTGAAGGGCATCGACTTCAAGGAGGACGGCAACATCCTGGGGCACAAGCTGGAGTACAACTTC
AACAGCCACTACGTCTATATCACGGCCGACAAGCAGAAGAACTGCATCAAGGCTAACTTCAAGATCCGCC
ACAACGTTGAGGACGGCAGCGTGCAGCTCGCCGACCACTACCAGCAGAACACCCCCATCGGCGACGGCCC
CGTGCTGCTGCCCGACAACCACTACCTGAGCCATCAGTCCAAGCTGAGCAAAGACCCCAACGAGAAGCGC
GATCACATGGTCCTGCTGGAGTTCGTGACCGCCGCCGGGATTACACATGGCATGGACGAGCTGTACAAGT
AATCTAGAGTCGACCTGCAGGCATGCAAGCTTCTGTGCCTTCTAGTTGCCAGCCATCTGTTGTTTGCCCC
TCCCCCGTGCCTTCCTTGACCCTGGAAGGTGCCACTCCCACTGTCCTTTCCTAATAAAATGAGGAAATTG
CATCGCATTGTCTGAGTAGGTGTCATTCTATTCTGGGGGGTGGGGTGGGGCAGGACAGCAAGGGGGAGGA
TTGGGAAGACAATAGCAGGCATGCTGGGGATGCGGTGGGCTCTATGGCCATGGGAGCAAAAGGCCAGCAA
AAGGCCAGGAACCGTAAAAAGGCCGCGTTGCTGGCGTTTTTCCATAGGCTCCGCCCCCCTGACGAGCATC
ACAAAAATCGACGCTCAAGTCAGAGGTGGCGAAACCCGACAGGACTATAAAGATACCAGGCGTTTCCCCC
TGGAAGCTCCCTCGTGCGCTCTCCTGTTCCGACCCTGCCGCTTACCGGATACCTGTCCGCCTTTCTCCCT
TCGGGAAGCGTGGCGCTTTCTCATAGCTCACGCTGTAGGTATCTCAGTTCGGTGTAGGTCGTTCGCTCCA
AGCTGGGCTGTGTGCACGAACCCCCCGTTCAGCCCGACCGCTGCGCCTTATCCGGTAACTATCGTCTTGA
GTCCAACCCGGTAAGACACGACTTATCGCCACTGGCAGCAGCCACTGGTAACAGGATTAGCAGAGCGAGG
TATGTAGGCGGTGCTACAGAGTTCTTGAAGTGGTGGCCTAACTACGGCTACACTAGAAGAACAGTATTTG
GTATCTGCGCTCTGCTGAAGCCAGTTACCTTCGGAAAAAGAGTTGGTAGCTCTTGATCCGGCAAACAAAC
CACCGCTGGTAGCGGTGGTTTTTTTGTTTGCAAGCAGCAGATTACGCGCAGAAAAAAAGGATCTCAAGAA
GATCCTTTGATCTTTTCTACGGGGTCTGACGCTCAGTGGAACGAAAACTCACGTTAAGGGATTTTGGTCA
TGAGATTATCAAAAAGGATCTTCACCTAGATCCTTTTAAATTAAAAATGAAGTTTTAAATCAATCTAAAG
TATATATGAGTAAACTTGGTCTGACAGTTACCAATGCTTAATCAGTGAGGCACCTATCTCAGCGATCTGT
CTATTTCGTTCATCCATAGTTGCCTGACTCCCCGTCGTGTAGATAACTACGATACGGGAGGGCTTACCAT
CTGGCCCCAGTGCTGCAATGATACCGCGAGACCCACGCTCACCGGCTCCAGATTTATCAGCAATAAACCA
GCCAGCCGGAAGGGCCGAGCGCAGAAGTGGTCCTGCAACTTTATCCGCCTCCATCCAGTCTATTAATTGT
TGCCGGGAAGCTAGAGTAAGTAGTTCGCCAGTTAATAGTTTGCGCAACGTTGTTGCCATTGCTACAGGCA
TCGTGGTGTCACGCTCGTCGTTTGGTATGGCTTCATTCAGCTCCGGTTCCCAACGATCAAGGCGAGTTAC
ATGATCCCCCATGTTGTGCAAAAAAGCGGTTAGCTCCTTCGGTCCTCCGATCGTTGTCAGAAGTAAGTTG
GCCGCAGTGTTATCACTCATGGTTATGGCAGCACTGCATAATTCTCTTACTGTCATGCCATCCGTAAGAT
GCTTTTCTGTGACTGGTGAGTACTCAACCAAGTCATTCTGAGAATAGTGTATGCGGCGACCGAGTTGCTC
TTGCCCGGCGTCAATACGGGATAATACCGCGCCACATAGCAGAACTTTAAAAGTGCTCATCATTGGAAAA
CGTTCTTCGGGGCGAAAACTCTCAAGGATCTTACCGCTGTTGAGATCCAGTTCGATGTAACCCACTCGTG
CACCCAACTGATCTTCAGCATCTTTTACTTTCACCAGCGTTTCTGGGTGAGCAAAAACAGGAAGGCAAAA
TGCCGCAAAAAAGGGAATAAGGGCGACACGGAAATGTTGAATACTCATACTCTTCCTTTTTCAATATTAT
TGAAGCATTTATCAGGGTTATTGTCTCATGAGCGGATACATATTTGAATGTATTTAGAAAAATAAACAAA
TAGGGGTTCCGCGCACATTTCCCCGAAAAGTGCCACCTGACGTCT
Features (pLannotate 1.2.2; 8 found; start..end, strand, type, name):
      1..212     +  promoter       EF-1α core promoter: core promoter for human elongation factor EF-1α
    213..1151    +  intron         EF-1α intron A: intron upstream of the start codon of human EF-1α
   1173..1889    +  CDS            mClover3: mClover3 is a basic (constitutively fluorescent) green/yellow fluorescent protein published in 2016, derived from Aequorea victoria. It is reported to be a rapidly-maturing monomer with high acid sensitivity.
   1893..1922    +  misc_feature   MCS (fragment): pUC18/19 multiple cloning site
   1923..2147    +  polyA_signal   bGH poly(A) signal: bovine growth hormone polyadenylation signal
   2209..2797    -  rep_origin     ori: high-copy-number ColE1/pMB1/pBR322/pUC origin of replication
   2968..3828    -  CDS            AmpR: β-lactamase; bla; confers resistance to ampicillin, carbenicillin, and related antibiotics
   3829..3933    -  promoter       AmpR promoter: bla
