[The description below was written by a language model from this plasmid's Addgene catalogue record and pLannotate feature annotations shown in this document.]
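Description:
pEF1alpha-mClover3-bGHpA is a compact plasmid of about 4 kb built on the pEF1alpha backbone for constitutive expression of the green/yellow fluorescent protein mClover3. It is maintained in E. coli through a high-copy ColE1/pUC-type origin of replication and selected with ampicillin via a β-lactamase (AmpR) gene driven by its own bla promoter. The catalogue lists the vector type as bacterial expression, but the annotated expression cassette is made up of mammalian regulatory elements, so the bacterial components appear to serve only for propagation. No mammalian selection marker, viral element or episomal origin is annotated.

The payload is a single transcription unit. The human EF-1α core promoter is followed by EF-1α intron A, the native first intron that lies upstream of the start codon and generally enhances expression from this strong, broadly active promoter. Immediately downstream is the mClover3 coding sequence, an Aequorea victoria-derived, rapidly maturing monomeric fluorescent protein. No fusion partner, tag or localisation signal is annotated. A short fragment of a pUC-type multiple cloning site separates the reading frame from the bovine growth hormone polyadenylation signal, which terminates and stabilises the transcript. The insert was introduced by restriction cloning, although the cloning sites are not recorded.

Given the stated purpose and the layout, the plasmid would suit transient transfection to produce untargeted mClover3, for example as a fluorescent marker or control. The record does not describe a specific cell type or application.
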