Addgene plasmid #172286: pEF1alpha-mClover3-bGHpA
Purpose: Constitutive expression of mClover3
Depositing lab: Patrik Verstreken. Depositing organization: Vlaams Instituut voor Biotechnologie (VIB, vzw).
Backbone
  Vector backbone: pEF1alpha
  Backbone size w/o insert (bp): 3239
  Vector type: Bacterial Expression
Growth in bacteria
  Bacterial resistance: Ampicillin, 100 μg/mL
  Growth temperature: 37°C
  Growth strain: DH5alpha
  Copy number: High Copy
Gene/Insert
  Gene/Insert name: mClover3
  Species: Other
  Insert size (bp): 726
  Promoter: EF1alpha
  Cloning method: Restriction Enzyme; 5′ cloning site unknown (unknown if destroyed)
Terms and licenses: Academic/Nonprofit Terms; Industry Terms: Not Available to Industry
How to cite: pEF1alpha-mClover3-bGHpA was a gift from Patrik Verstreken (Addgene plasmid # 172286 ; http://n2t.net/addgene:172286 ; RRID:Addgene_172286)
